>Addgene plasmid #186993 | pDF0584 huDisCas7-11 S1006-GGGS-D1221 U6-NT guide | addgene full sequence | sequence record 372325 | Addgene Partial NGS Result
CTTCCGCTTCCTCGCTCACTGACTCGCTGCGCTCGGTCGTTCGGCTGCGGCGAGCGGTATCAGCTCACTC
AAAGGCGGTAATACGGTTATCCACAGAATCAGGGGATAACGCAGGAAAGAACATGTGAGCAAAAGGCCAG
CAAAAGGCCAGGAACCGTAAAAAGGCCGCGTTGCTGGCGTTTTTCCATAGGCTCCGCCCCCCTGACGAGC
ATCACAAAAATCGACGCTCAAGTCAGAGGTGGCGAAACCCGACAGGACTATAAAGATACCAGGCGTTTCC
CCCTGGAAGCTCCCTCGTGCGCTCTCCTGTTCCGACCCTGCCGCTTACCGGATACCTGTCCGCCTTTCTC
CCTTCGGGAAGCGTGGCGCTTTCTCATAGCTCACGCTGTAGGTATCTCAGTTCGGTGTAGGTCGTTCGCT
CCAAGCTGGGCTGTGTGCACGAACCCCCCGTTCAGCCCGACCGCTGCGCCTTATCCGGTAACTATCGTCT
TGAGTCCAACCCGGTAAGACACGACTTATCGCCACTGGCAGCAGCCACTGGTAACAGGATTAGCAGAGCG
AGGTATGTAGGCGGTGCTACAGAGTTCTTGAAGTGGTGGCCTAACTACGGCTACACTAGAAGAACAGTAT
TTGGTATCTGCGCTCTGCTGAAGCCAGTTACCTTCGGAAAAAGAGTTGGTAGCTCTTGATCCGGCAAACA
AACCACCGCTGGTAGCGGTGGTTTTTTTGTTTGCAAGCAGCAGATTACGCGCAGAAAAAAAGGATCTCAA
GAAGATCCTTTGATCTTTTCTACGGGGTCTGACGCTCAGTGGAACGAAAACTCACGTTAAGGGATTTTGG
TCATGAGATTATCAAAAAGGATCTTCACCTAGATCCTTTTAAATTAAAAATGAAGTTTTAAATCAATCTA
AAGTATATATGAGTAAACTTGGTCTGACAGTTACCAATGCTTAATCAGTGAGGCACCTATCTCAGCGATC
TGTCTATTTCGTTCATCCATAGTTGCCTGACTCCCCGTCGTGTAGATAACTACGATACGGGAGGGCTTAC
CATCTGGCCCCAGTGCTGCAATGATACCGCGCGACCCACGCTCACCGGCTCCAGATTTATCAGCAATAAA
CCAGCCAGCCGGAAGGGCCGAGCGCAGAAGTGGTCCTGCAACTTTATCCGCCTCCATCCAGTCTATTAAT
TGTTGCCGGGAAGCTAGAGTAAGTAGTTCGCCAGTTAATAGTTTGCGCAACGTTGTTGCCATTGCTACAG
GCATCGTGGTGTCACGCTCGTCGTTTGGTATGGCTTCATTCAGCTCCGGTTCCCAACGATCAAGGCGAGT
TACATGATCCCCCATGTTGTGCAAAAAAGCGGTTAGCTCCTTCGGTCCTCCGATCGTTGTCAGAAGTAAG
TTGGCCGCAGTGTTATCACTCATGGTTATGGCAGCACTGCATAATTCTCTTACTGTCATGCCATCCGTAA
GATGCTTTTCTGTGACTGGTGAGTACTCAACCAAGTCATTCTGAGAATAGTGTATGCGGCGACCGAGTTG
CTCTTGCCCGGCGTCAATACGGGATAATACCGCGCCACATAGCAGAACTTTAAAAGTGCTCATCATTGGA
AAACGTTCTTCGGGGCGAAAACTCTCAAGGATCTTACCGCTGTTGAGATCCAGTTCGATGTAACCCACTC
GTGCACCCAACTGATCTTCAGCATCTTTTACTTTCACCAGCGTTTCTGGGTGAGCAAAAACAGGAAGGCA
AAATGCCGCAAAAAAGGGAATAAGGGCGACACGGAAATGTTGAATACTCATACTCTTCCTTTTTCAATAT
TATTGAAGCATTTATCAGGGTTATTGTCTCATGAGCGGATACATATTTGAATGTATTTAGAAAAATAAAC
AAATAGGGGTTCCGCGCACATTTCCCCGAAAAGTGCCACCTAAATTGTAAGCGTTAATATTTTGTTAAAA
TTCGCGTTAAATTTTTGTTAAATCAGCTCATTTTTTAACCAATAGGCCGAAATCGGCAAAATCCCTTATA
AATCAAAAGAATAGACCGAGATAGGGT
[37 nt withheld, positions 2058-2094]
AAAGAACGTGGACTCCAACGTCAAAGG
[49 nt withheld, positions 2122-2170]
T
[91 nt withheld, positions 2172-2262]
G
[124 nt withheld, positions 2264-2387]
CCCATTCGCCATTCAGGCTGCGCAACTGTTGGGAAGGGCGATCGGTGCGGGCCTCTTCGCTATTACGCCA
GCTGCGCGCTCGCTCGCTCACTGAGGCCGCCCGGGCAAAGCCCGGGCGTCGGGCGACCTTTGGTCGCCCG
GCCTCAGTGAGCGAGCGAGCGCGCAGAGAGGGAGTGGCCAACTCCATCACTAGGGGTTCCTTGTAGTTAA
TGATTAACCCGCCATGCTACTTATCTACGTAGCCATGCTCTAGGAAGAGTACCATTGACGTCAATAATGA
CGTATGTTCCCATAGTAACGCCAATAGGGACTTTCCATTGACGTCAATGGGTGGAGTATTTACGGTAAAC
TGCCCACTTGGCAGTACATCAAGTGTATCAGTGGTTTGTCTGGTCAACTAGGTCTTGAAAGGAGTGGGAA
TTGGCTCCGGTGCCCGTCAGTGGGCAGAGCGCACATCGCCCACAGTCCCCGAGAAGTTGGGGGGAGGGGT
CGGCAATTGATCCGGTGCCTAGAGAAGGTGGCGCGGGGTAAACTGGGAAAGTGATGTCGTGTACTGGCTC
CGCCTTTTTCCCGAGGGTGGGGGAGAACCGTATATAAGTGCAGTAGTCGCCGTGAACGTTCTTTTTCGCA
ACGGGTTTGCCGCCAGAACACAGGGCCACCATGACGACTACTATGAAGATTTCAATTGAATTCCTCGAGC
CGTTTCGGATGACCAAATGGCAGGAAAGCACTAGGCGAAACAAGAACAACAAGGAATTTGTTCGCGGCCA
AGCTTTTGCAAGATGGCATAGAAATAAGAAGGATAACACAAAAGGGCGGCCTTACATAACTGGGACATTG
CTGCGGTCCGCAGTAATTAGAAGCGCGGAAAACCTGCTGACATTGAGTGATGGGAAAATTAGCGAAAAGA
CATGTTGTCCTGGGAAATTTGATACGGAAGATAAAGACAGGTTGCTGCAATTGAGGCAGCGGTCCACCCT
TCGTTGGACCGATAAGAACCCCTGTCCAGATAACGCTGAAACTTACTGCCCGTTTTGCGAACTTCTCGGG
AGATCCGGTAACGATGGAAAGAAGGCTGAGAAGAAGGATTGGCGCTTTCGTATTCATTTTGGCAATCTTT
CCCTTCCAGGGAAGCCCGATTTCGACGGGCCAAAAGCTATAGGCAGCCAACGGGTACTTAACAGGGTCGA
TTTCAAATCCGGTAAGGCCCATGACTTCTTTAAGGCTTACGAAGTCGACCATACTAGGTTTCCCCGCTTC
GAAGGGGAGATTACCATAGATAATAAAGTCAGCGCTGAAGCCAGGAAACTGCTCTGTGATTCTCTCAAGT
TTACGGATCGGCTGTGTGGAGCTCTGTGCGTAATCAGGTTCGATGAATATACACCAGCAGCCGATAGTGG
GAAACAAACCGAAAATGTCCAAGCAGAACCGAATGCTAATCTCGCTGAAAAGACCGCAGAGCAAATTATT
AGCATTCTGGACGATAATAAGAAAACCGAATATACCCGCCTGCTTGCTGATGCTATTCGTTCACTCCGCC
GCTCTAGTAAACTTGTCGCTGGCTTGCCAAAGGATCATGACGGGAAGGATGACCATTACCTCTGGGATAT
CGGCAAGAAGAAGAAAGACGAAAACTCTGTCACTATTAGGCAAATCCTTACGACCTCAGCAGACACCAAG
GAACTCAAGAATGCCGGAAAATGGAGAGAATTCTGCGAGAAGCTGGGTGAAGCGCTGTACCTCAAGAGTA
AAGACATGAGTGGCGGCCTGAAAATTACTCGGAGAATACTGGGCGATGCTGAATTCCATGGAAAGCCCGA
TCGGCTTGAAAAGAGCCGGTCTGTGTCAATCGGATCTGTGTTGAAAGAAACTGTGGTATGCGGCGAACTG
GTCGCTAAAACGCCCTTCTTCTTCGGAGCGATAGACGAAGATGCAAAACAAACCGACCTGCAAGTACTCC
TCACTCCCGATAACAAGTATAGACTGCCAAGAAGCGCCGTGCGAGGTATACTCCGTCGAGATCTTCAAAC
CTATTTTGATAGCCCATGCAATGCTGAGTTGGGTGGACGGCCATGCATGTGTAAGACGTGTAGGATTATG
AGAGGGATCACGGTGATGGATGCGCGCAGTGAGTACAATGCCCCGCCAGAAATAAGGCATCGTACCCGCA
TTAATCCCTTCACAGGCACGGTTGCGGAAGGTGCCCTGTTTAATATGGAAGTAGCCCCCGAGGGGATTGT
CTTTCCATTTCAACTCCGGTACCGGGGCTCTGAAGATGGGCTGCCCGATGCACTGAAAACGGTGTTGAAA
TGGTGGGCTGAGGGGCAGGCATTCATGAGTGGCGCTGCCTCAACCGGGAAGGGCCGATTCCGGATGGAAA
ATGCTAAATATGAAACGCTGGATCTGAGCGACGAGAATCAAAGGAATGACTATCTTAAGAATTGGGGATG
GCGTGACGAGAAGGGGCTCGAGGAACTGAAGAAACGACTGAACTCAGGTCTGCCAGAGCCCGGTAATTAT
AGGGATCCAAAATGGCACGAGATTAACGTTTCCATTGAGATGGCAAGCCCTTTTATTAATGGCGACCCAA
TCCGCGCAGCCGTGGACAAACGTGGTACAGATGTGGTTACCTTCGTTAAGTATAAAGCTGAAGGGGAAGA
GGCGAAACCCGTATGTGCATACAAGGCCGAATCTTTTAGAGGGGTGATCAGAAGTGCCGTGGCACGCATT
CATATGGAAGATGGCGTCCCTTTGACTGAGTTGACTCACAGTGACTGTGAATGTCTCCTGTGCCAAATCT
TTGGAAGTGAGTATGAAGCCGGCAAAATAAGGTTTGAAGATCTCGTATTCGAAAGTGACCCGGAACCTGT
GACCTTCGATCATGTGGCCATCGATAGATTCACTGGCGGTGCAGCTGATAAGAAGAAATTCGATGATTCC
CCTCTGCCCGGTAGCCCTGCAAGACCGCTCATGTTGAAAGGCTCCTTCTGGATCCGCAGGGACGTTCTCG
AGGACGAAGAGTACTGTAAGGCACTCGGTAAGGCTCTTGCAGATGTGAATAATGGCCTTTATCCCCTCGG
TGGAAAGAGCGCCATCGGCTACGGACAGGTCAAGAGTCTGGGTATAAAGGGAGATGATAAGAGGATTTCT
CGCCTCATGAATCCTGCCTTTGATGAGACAGATGTAGCCGTTCCAGAAAAGCCCAAAACTGATGCCGAGG
TTCGCATCGAGGCAGAGAAAGTATATTACCCACACTATTTCGTCGAACCCCATAAGAAGGTGGAACGCGA
GGAGAAACCCTGTGGTCATCAAAAGTTCCACGAGGGGCGACTGACAGGTAAAATTCGGTGTAAGCTCATT
ACCAAGACACCCCTCATCGTCCCAGATACTAGTAATGACGATTTCTTCAGACCTGCGGATAAAGAAGCTC
GGAAGGAAAAGGACGAATATCATAAATCATATGCTTTCTTCAGACTTCATAAACAAATCATGATTCCCGG
GAGCGAATTGAGAGGAATGGTGAGTAGTGTCTACGAAACTGTGACAAATTCTTGCTTCAGGATATTTGAT
GAGACTAAACGGTTGTCATGGCGGATGGATGCTGATCACCAGAATGTGCTGCAAGACTTTCTCCCAGGTC
GAGTGACCGCCGATGGGAAACATATACAAAAGTTTTCCGGGGGTGGGTCAGATCTGAAGGAGAACGAGGA
ATACGAGATCCCCGAGAAAGCAAGAATCAAATACAAAGAACTGCTCAGGGTCTATAACAACAATCCTCAA
GCAGTGCCGGAGAGCGTATTTCAGTCTAGAGTTGCCCGGGAAAACGTGGAAAAGCTGAAGTCCGGAGATC
TTGTGTATTTCAAACATAATGAAAAGTACGTAGAGGACATCGTCCCAGTGCGGATTTCCCGAACTGTAGA
CGATAGGATGATCGGCAAACGTATGAGCGCCGATCTGCGGCCGTGCCATGGAGATTGGGTGGAAGATGGT
GATCTCAGTGCCTTGAATGCATATCCCGAGAAAAGACTCCTCTTGCGCCACCCCAAAGGACTCTGCCCTG
CTTGCCGGCTCTTTGGAACCGGATCTTACAAGGGCAGAGTCAGGTTTGGATTCGCGTCACTCGAAAACGA
TCCGGAGTGGCTGATCCCAGGCAAGAATCCCGGCGATCCGTTTCACGGCGGGCCGGTGATGCTCTCATTG
TTGGAACGGCCTCGCCCGACTTGGAGTATACCGGGATCCGACAATAAGTTTAAAGTGCCTGGCAGAAAGT
TTTACGTCCACCACCACGCCTGGAAAACCATTAAGGACGGGAACCATCCCACAACAGGCAAAGCTATTGA
ACAAAGCCCTAATAACCGCACTGTAGAAGCTCTCGCCGGCGGGAATTCCTTTAGCTTCGAAATTGCCTTT
GAGAACCTGAAAGAATGGGAGCTGGGTTTGCTCATCCACAGCCTGCAACTCGAAAAGGGTCTGGCGCATA
AACTTGGAATGGCAAAGTCTATGGGATTTGGTTCAGTTGAAATTGACGTCGAATCAGTGCGCCTGAGAAA
AGATTGGAAGCAATGGCGGAATGGCAATTCCGAAATTCCCAACTGGTTGGGAAAAGGATTTGCTAAACTG
AAGGAATGGTTCCGGGACGAGCTCGATTTTATAGAAAATCTTAAGAAACTTCTTTGGTTTCCTGAGGGCG
ACCAAGCACCCCGGGTTTGCTACCCCATGCTGCGAAAGAAGGACGATCCTAATGGGAATAGCGGTTACGA
AGAACTCAAAGACGGGGAATTCAAGAAAGAAGATCGGCAGAAGAAGCTGACCACGCCGTGGACACCGTGG
GCATAAAATAAAATATCTTTATTTTCATTACATCTGTGTGTTGGTTTTTTGTGTGGAGGGCCTATTTCCC
ATGATTCCTTCATATTTGCATATACGATACAAGGCTGTTAGAGAGATAATTAGAATTAATTTGACTGTAA
ACACAAAGATATTAGTACAAAATACGTGACGTAGAAAGTAATAATTTCTTGGGTAGTTTGCAGTTTTAAA
ATTATGTTTTAAAATGGACTATCATATGCTTACCGTAACTTGAAAGTATTTCGATTTCTTGGCTTTATAT
ATCTTGTGGAAAGGACGAAACACCGTTGATGTCACGGAACGGTAATGCCTGGCTTGTCGACGCATAGTCT
GTTTTTTTAAGCTTGGGCCGCTCGAGGGGCCCGGGATCTTCCTAGAGCATGGCTACGTAGATAAGTAGCA
TGGCGGGTTAATCATTAACTACAAGGAACCCCTAGTGATGGAGTTGGCCACTCCCTCTCTGCGCGCTCGC
TCGCTCACTGAGGCCGGGCGACCAAAGGTCGCCCGACGCCCGGGCTTTGCCCGGGCGGCCTCAGTGAGCG
AGCGAGCGCGCAGCTGCATTAATGAATCGGCCAACGCGCGGGGAGAGGCGGTTTGCGTATTGGGCGCT
Features (pLannotate 1.2.2; 13 found; start..end, strand, type, name):
    182..770     -  rep_origin     ori: high-copy-number ColE1/pMB1/pBR322/pUC origin of replication
    941..1801    -  CDS            AmpR: β-lactamase; bla; confers resistance to ampicillin, carbenicillin, and related antibiotics
   1802..1906    -  promoter       AmpR promoter: bla
   1959..2387    -  rep_origin     f1 ori (sequence partly withheld): f1 bacteriophage origin of replication; arrow indicates direction of (+) strand synthesis
   2392..2461    -  CDS            lacZα (fragment): LacZα fragment of β-galactosidase; lacZ fragment
   2456..2588    -  repeat_region  AAV2 ITR (fragment): inverted terminal repeat of adeno-associated virus serotype 2 inverted
   2649..2767    +  enhancer       CMV enhancer (fragment): human cytomegalovirus immediate early enhancer
   2785..2803    +  CDS            small t antigen (fragment): SV40 (simian virus 40) small t antigen
   2829..3040    +  promoter       EF-1α core promoter: core promoter for human elongation factor EF-1α
   7224..7272    +  polyA_signal   poly(A) signal: synthetic polyadenylation signal
   7273..7513    +  promoter       U6 promoter: RNA polymerase III promoter for human U6 snRNA
   7661..7794    +  repeat_region  AAV2 ITR: inverted terminal repeat of adeno-associated virus serotype 2 inverted
   7788..7844    -  CDS            lacI (fragment): lac repressor; lacI; The lac repressor binds to the lac operator to inhibit transcription in E. coli. This inhibition can be relieved by adding lactose or isopropyl-β-D-thiogalactopyranoside (IPTG).
