[The description below was written by a language model from this plasmid's Addgene catalogue record and pLannotate feature annotations shown in this document.]
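Description:
pDF0584 huDisCas7-11 S1006-GGGS-D1221 U6-NT guide is an AAV transgene (transfer) plasmid that carries an engineered, shortened version of the type III-E CRISPR effector Cas7-11 from D. ishitomonii together with a non-targeting crRNA. The record names no backbone. The annotated bacterial portion has a high-copy ColE1/pUC-type origin, an ampicillin resistance gene (β-lactamase) with its own promoter, and an f1 phage origin. Small lacZα and lacI fragments next to the repeats appear to be backbone remnants. The recorded propagation strain is a recombination-deficient type commonly chosen to keep ITR-containing plasmids stable.

Two AAV2 inverted terminal repeats, one annotated only as a fragment, flank the payload and define the DNA that is packaged into AAV particles. Inside them, a CMV enhancer fragment and the compact EF-1α core promoter sit upstream of a long unannotated stretch of about 4.2 kb, which ends at a short synthetic polyadenylation signal. By position, this stretch should hold the Cas7-11 coding sequence, although the feature table does not label it; the "hu" in the plasmid name suggests human codon optimisation. The variant replaces the region between S1006 and D1221 with a GGGS linker. This deletion shrinks the protein, presumably to help effector and guide fit in a single AAV genome. Downstream, a human U6 RNA polymerase III promoter drives the non-targeting crRNA.

The catalogue describes the sequence as a partial NGS result, so the annotation may be incomplete. Because the guide is non-targeting, the construct most plausibly serves as a negative control for AAV-delivered, Cas7-11-mediated RNA knockdown in mammalian cells, though the record does not state this use.
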