Addgene plasmid #186993: pDF0584 huDisCas7-11 S1006-GGGS-D1221 U6-NT guide
Purpose: AAV transgene plasmid for Cas7-11-S1006-GGGS-D1221, with U6 promoter-driven expression of non-targeting crRNA guide
Depositing lab: Omar Abudayyeh & Jonathan Gootenberg. Depositing organization: Massachusetts Institute of Technology. Publication: Structure and engineering of the type III-E CRISPR-Cas7-11 effector complex. Kato K, Zhou W, Okazaki S, Isayama Y, Nishizawa T, Gootenberg JS, Abudayyeh OO, Nishimasu H. Cell. 2022 May 25. pii: S0092-8674(22)00581-5. doi: 10.1016/j.cell.2022.05.003. PubMed 35643083.
Backbone
  Vector backbone: N/A
  Vector type: AAV
Growth in bacteria
  Bacterial resistance: Ampicillin, 100 μg/mL
  Growth temperature: 37°C
  Growth strain: NEB Stable
  Copy number: High Copy
Gene/Insert
  Gene/Insert name: cas7-11-s1006-gggs-d122, non-targeting crRNA guide
  gRNA/shRNA sequence: crRNA: gTTGatgtcacggaacGGTAATGCCTGGCTTGTCGACGCATAGTCTGttttttt
  Species: D. ishitomonii
  Mutation: s1006-gggs-d1221 deletion
  Cloning method: Gibson Cloning
Terms and licenses: Academic/Nonprofit Terms; Industry Terms: Not Available to Industry
How to cite: pDF0584 huDisCas7-11 S1006-GGGS-D1221 U6-NT guide was a gift from Omar Abudayyeh & Jonathan Gootenberg (Addgene plasmid # 186993 ; http://n2t.net/addgene:186993 ; RRID:Addgene_186993)
